Addgene plasmid #215185: Hv_HPT:pCYP86A2:Gus_introns
Purpose: Evaluating guard cell specific promotors in Barley
Depositing lab: Penny Hundleby. Depositing organization: John Innes Centre. Publication: A Promoter Collection for Cell-Targeted Analysis Within the Stomatal Complex. Nguyen TH, Krasauskas J, Nguyen TB, Noureen A, Smedley M, Christie JM, Harwood W, Blatt MR, Hundleby P. Plant Direct. 2025 Feb 12;9(2):e70045. doi: 10.1002/pld3.70045. eCollection 2025 Feb. PubMed 39943924.
Backbone
  Vector backbone: pAGM8031
  Backbone manufacturer: Sylvestre Marillonnet
  Backbone size w/o insert (bp): 5201
  Total vector size (bp): 11070
  Vector type: Plant Expression, Synthetic Biology
  Selectable markers: Hygromycin
Growth in bacteria
  Bacterial resistance: Spectinomycin, 50 μg/mL
  Growth temperature: 37°C
  Growth strain: DH5alpha
  Copy number: High Copy
Gene/Insert
  Gene/Insert name: Cytochrome p450 86a2 monooxygenase
  Species: Synthetic
  Insert size (bp): 1262
  GenBank ID: AT4G00360
  Promoter: AtCYP86A2
  Cloning method: Golden Gate
  Sequencing primers: 5′ GTGGTGTAAACAAATTGACGC; 3′ GGATAAACCTTTTCACGCCC
Terms and licenses: Academic/Nonprofit Terms; Industry Terms: Not Available to Industry
How to cite: Hv_HPT:pCYP86A2:Gus_introns was a gift from Penny Hundleby (Addgene plasmid # 215185 ; http://n2t.net/addgene:215185 ; RRID:Addgene_215185)
