[The description below was written by a language model from this plasmid's Addgene catalogue record and pLannotate feature annotations shown in this document.]
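Description:
Hv_HPT:pCYP86A2:Gus_introns is a plant binary (T-DNA) vector of about 11 kb, assembled by Golden Gate cloning in the pAGM8031 backbone, a Level 2 MoClo-type acceptor. It was built to evaluate guard cell-specific promoters in barley. The backbone carries two replication systems. A high-copy ColE1/pUC-type origin supports propagation in E. coli, and the broad-host-range incP oriV with its trfA initiator gene allows maintenance in other Gram-negative hosts such as Agrobacterium. Bacterial selection is by spectinomycin through the aadA (SmR) gene. The small integron Pc promoter and gentamicin acetyltransferase fragments annotated upstream of it appear to be remnants of the resistance cassette's origin rather than functional markers.

Between the nopaline-type left and right border repeats lie two transcription units. The first is a plant selection cassette. A CaMV 35S promoter, with upstream CaMV sequence annotated as a fragment of the viral ORF VI region, is followed by the TMV Ω translational enhancer and drives a hygromycin phosphotransferase gene interrupted by the castor bean cat1 intron, ending in the CaMV poly(A) signal. The intron restricts functional expression to eukaryotic cells, so hygromycin resistance reports true plant transformation.

The second unit is the reporter. The 1,262 bp promoter of Arabidopsis CYP86A2 (AT4G00360, a cytochrome P450 monooxygenase gene) is the catalogued insert. It is not annotated in the feature table but presumably occupies the unannotated region upstream of GUS. It drives a β-glucuronidase coding sequence that is split into three annotated segments, consistent with two introns, and terminated by the NOS terminator. Histochemical GUS staining in transformed barley would then reveal where the promoter is active within the stomatal complex.
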