Features (pLannotate 1.2.2; 20 found; start..end, strand, type, name):
     38..62      +  misc_feature   RB T-DNA repeat: right border repeat from nopaline C58 T-DNA
    159..790     +  rep_origin     oriV: incP origin of replication
    893..916     +  promoter       Pc promoter (fragment): intI1 (promoter lies within the coding sequence); class 1 integron promoter
   1092..1148    +  CDS            GmR (fragment): gentamycin acetyltransferase; aacC1; confers resistance to gentamycin
   1159..1946    +  CDS            SmR (fragment): aminoglycoside adenylyltransferase (Murphy, 1985); aadA; confers resistance to spectinomycin and streptomycin
   2287..2875    +  rep_origin     ori: high-copy-number ColE1/pMB1/pBR322/pUC origin of replication
   3211..4356    +  CDS            trfA: TRFA_ECOLX - Experimental evidence at protein level: Swiss-Prot protein existence level 1. Also involved in plasmid copy number control, promoting intermolecular coupling of protein bound iterons at oriV, which inhibits replication initiation. From Escherichia coli.
   4505..4529    +  misc_feature   LB T-DNA repeat: left border repeat from nopaline C58 T-DNA
   4626..5432    +  CDS            IBMP_CAMVB (fragment): Experimental evidence at protein level: Swiss-Prot protein existence level 1. Enhances the ribosomal termination-reinitiation event leading to the translation of major open reading frames on the polycistronic viral RNAs. From Cauliflower mosaic virus (strain Bari 1) (CaMV).
   5616..5961    +  promoter       CaMV 35S promoter: strong constitutive promoter from cauliflower mosaic virus
   5913..5959    +  promoter       minimal CaMV 35S promoter: minimal 35S promoter from cauliflower mosaic virus
   5990..6043    +  misc_feature   TMV Ω: translational enhancer from the tobacco mosaic virus 5'-leader sequence (Gallie et al., 1988)
   6052..6390    +  CDS            HygR (fragment): aminoglycoside phosphotransferase from E. coli; aph(4)-Ia; confers resistance to hygromycin
   6391..6580    +  intron         cat1 intron: castor bean catalase intron, modified
   6575..7267    +  CDS            HygR (fragment): aminoglycoside phosphotransferase from E. coli confers resistance to hygromycin
   7302..7476    +  polyA_signal   CaMV poly(A) signal: cauliflower mosaic virus polyadenylation signal
   8779..9012    +  CDS            GUS (fragment): β-glucuronidase; uidA (or gusA) from E. coli
   9094..9480    +  CDS            GUS (fragment): β-glucuronidase; uidA (or gusA) from E. coli
   9580..10779   +  CDS            GUS (fragment): β-glucuronidase; uidA (or gusA) from E. coli
  10792..11044   +  terminator     NOS terminator: nopaline synthase terminator and poly(A) signal
>Addgene plasmid #215185 | Hv_HPT:pCYP86A2:Gus_introns | addgene full sequence | sequence record 468579 | Addgene NGS Result
GAGGGACACGAAGTGATCCGTTTAAACTATCAGTGTTTGACAGGATATATTGGCGGGTAAACCTAAGAGA
AAAGAGCGTTTATTAGAATAATCGGATATTTAAAAGGGCGTGAAAAGGTTTATCCGTTCGTCCATTTGTA
TGTGCCAGCCGCCTTTGCGACGCTCACCGGGCTGGTTGCCCTCGCCGCTGGGCTGGCGGCCGTCTATGGC
CCTGCAAACGCGCCAGAAACGCCGTCGAAGCCGTGTGCGAGACACCGCGGCCGCCGGCGTTGTGGATACC
TCGCGGAAAACTTGGCCCTCACTGACAGATGAGGGGCGGACGTTGACACTTGAGGGGCCGACTCACCCGG
CGCGGCGTTGACAGATGAGGGGCAGGCTCGATTTCGGCCGGCGACGTGGAGCTGGCCAGCCTCGCAAATC
GGCGAAAACGCCTGATTTTACGCGAGTTTCCCACAGATGATGTGGACAAGCCTGGGGATAAGTGCCCTGC
GGTATTGACACTTGAGGGGCGCGACTACTGACAGATGAGGGGCGCGATCCTTGACACTTGAGGGGCAGAG
TGCTGACAGATGAGGGGCGCACCTATTGACATTTGAGGGGCTGTCCACAGGCAGAAAATCCAGCATTTGC
AAGGGTTTCCGCCCGTTTTTCGGCCACCGCTAACCTGTCTTTTAACCTGCTTTTAAACCAATATTTATAA
ACCTTGTTTTTAACCAGGGCTGCGCCCTGTGCGCGTGACCGCGCACGCCGAAGGGGGGTGCCCCCCCTTC
TCGAACCCTCCCGGCCCGCTAACGCGGGCCTCCCATCCCCCCAGGGGCTGCGCCCCTCGGCCGCGAACGG
CCTCACCCCAAAAATGGCAGCGCTGGCCAATTCCCGAGGCACGAACCCAGTGGACATAAGCCTGTTCGGT
TCGTAAGCTGTAATGCAAGTAGCGTATGCGCTCACGCAACTGGTCCAGAACCTTGACCGAACGCAGCGGT
GGTAACGGCGCAGTGGCGGTTTTCATGGCTTGTTATGACTGTTTTTTTGGGGTACAGTCTATGCCTCGGG
CATCCAAGCAGCAAGCGCGTTACGCCGTGGGTCGATGTTTGATGTTATGGAGCAGCAACGATGTTACGCA
GCAGGGCAGTCGCCCTAAAACAAAGTTAAACATCATGGGGGAAGCGGTGATCGCCGAAGTATCGACTCAA
CTATCAGAGGTAGTTGGCGTCATCGAGCGCCATCTCGAACCGACGTTGCTGGCCGTACATTTGTACGGCT
CCGCAGTGGATGGCGGCCTGAAGCCACACAGCGATATTGATTTGCTGGTTACGGTGACCGTAAGGCTTGA
TGAAACAACGCGGCGAGCTTTGATCAACGACCTTTTGGAAACTTCGGCTTCCCCTGGAGAGAGCGAGATT
CTCCGCGCTGTAGAAGTCACCATTGTTGTGCACGACGACATCATTCCGTGGCGTTATCCAGCTAAGCGCG
AACTGCAATTTGGAGAATGGCAGCGCAATGACATTCTTGCAGGTATCTTCGAGCCAGCCACGATCGACAT
TGATCTGGCTATCTTGCTGACAAAAGCAAGAGAACATAGCGTTGCCTTGGTAGGTCCAGCGGCGGAGGAA
CTCTTTGATCCGGTTCCTGAACAGGATCTATTTGAGGCGCTAAATGAAACCTTAACGCTATGGAACTCGC
CGCCCGACTGGGCTGGCGATGAGCGAAATGTAGTGCTTACGTTGTCCCGCATTTGGTACAGCGCAGTAAC
CGGCAAAATCGCGCCGAAGGATGTCGCTGCCGACTGGGCAATGGAGCGCCTGCCGGCCCAGTATCAGCCC
GTCATACTTGAAGCTAGACAGGCTTATCTTGGACAAGAAGAAGATCGCTTGGCCTCGCGCGCAGATCAGT
TGGAAGAATTTGTCCATTACGTGAAAGGCGAGATCACCAAGGTAGTCGGCAAATAATGTCTAGCTAGAAA
TTCGTTCAAGCCGACGCCGCTTCGCGGCGCGGCTTAACTCAAGCGTTAGATGCACTAAGCACATAATTGC
TCACAGCCAAACTATCAGGTCAAGTCTGCTTTTATTATTTTTAAGCGTGCATAATAAGCCCTACACAAAT
TGGGAGATATATCATGCTGTCAGACCAAGTTTACTCATATATACTTTAGATTGATTTAAAACTTCATTTT
TAATTTAAAAGGATCTAGGTGAAGATCCTTTTTGATAATCTCATGACCAAAATCCCTTAACGTGAGTTTT
CGTTCCACTGAGCGTCAGACCCCGTAGAAAAGATCAAAGGATCTTCTTGAGATCCTTTTTTTCTGCGCGT
AATCTGCTGCTTGCAAACAAAAAAACCACCGCTACCAGCGGTGGTTTGTTTGCCGGATCAAGAGCTACCA
ACTCTTTTTCCGAAGGTAACTGGCTTCAGCAGAGCGCAGATACCAAATACTGTTCTTCTAGTGTAGCCGT
AGTTAGGCCACCACTTCAAGAACTCTGTAGCACCGCCTACATACCTCGCTCTGCTAATCCTGTTACCAGT
GGCTGCTGCCAGTGGCGATAAGTCGTGTCTTACCGGGTTGGACTCAAGACGATAGTTACCGGATAAGGCG
CAGCGGTCGGGCTGAACGGGGGGTTCGTGCACACAGCCCAGCTTGGAGCGAACGACCTACACCGAACTGA
GATACCTACAGCGTGAGCTATGAGAAAGCGCCACGCTTCCCGAAGGGAGAAAGGCGGACAGGTATCCGGT
AAGCGGCAGGGTCGGAACAGGAGAGCGCACGAGGGAGCTTCCAGGGGGAAACGCCTGGTATCTTTATAGT
CCTGTCGGGTTTCGCCACCTCTGACTTGAGCGTCGATTTTTGTGATGCTCGTCAGGGGGGCGGAGCCTAT
GGAAAAACGCCAGCAACGCGGCCTTTTTACGGTTCCTGGCAGATCCTAGATGTGGCGCAACGATGCCGGC
GACAAGCAGGAGCGCACCGACTTCTTCCGCATCAAGTGTTTTGGCTCTCAGGCCGAGGCCCACGGCAAGT
ATTTGGGCAAGGGGTCGCTGGTATTCGTGCAGGGCAAGATTCGGAATACCAAGTACGAGAAGGACGGCCA
GACGGTCTACGGGACCGACTTCATTGCCGATAAGGTGGATTATCTGGACACCAAGGCACCAGGCGGGTCA
AATCAGGAATAAGGGCACATTGCCCCGGCGTGAGTCGGGGCAATCCCGCAAGGAGGGTGAATGAATCGGA
CGTTTGACCGGAAGGCATACAGGCAAGAACTGATCGACGCGGGGTTTTCCGCCGAGGATGCCGAAACCAT
CGCAAGCCGCACCGTCATGCGTGCGCCCCGCGAAACCTTCCAGTCCGTCGGCTCGATGGTCCAGCAAGCT
ACGGCCAAGATCGAGCGCGACAGCGTGCAACTGGCTCCCCCTGCCCTGCCCGCGCCATCGGCCGCCGTGG
AGCGTTCGCGTCGTCTTGAACAGGAGGCGGCAGGTTTGGCGAAGTCGATGACCATCGACACGCGAGGAAC
TATGACGACCAAGAAGCGAAAAACCGCCGGCGAGGACCTGGCAAAACAGGTCAGCGAGGCCAAGCAGGCC
GCGTTGCTGAAACACACGAAGCAGCAGATCAAGGAAATGCAGCTTTCCTTGTTCGATATTGCGCCGTGGC
CGGACACGATGCGAGCGATGCCAAACGACACGGCCCGCTCTGCCCTGTTCACCACGCGCAACAAGAAAAT
CCCGCGCGAGGCGCTGCAAAACAAGGTCATTTTCCACGTCAACAAGGACGTGAAGATCACCTACACCGGC
GTCGAGCTGCGGGCCGACGATGACGAACTGGTGTGGCAGCAGGTGTTGGAGTACGCGAAGCGCACCCCTA
TCGGCGAGCCGATCACCTTCACGTTCTACGAGCTTTGCCAGGACCTGGGCTGGTCGATCAATGGCCGGTA
TTACACGAAGGCCGAGGAATGCCTGTCGCGCCTACAGGCGACGGCGATGGGCTTCACGTCCGACCGCGTT
GGGCACCTGGAATCGGTGTCGCTGCTGCACCGCTTCCGCGTCCTGGACCGTGGCAAGAAAACGTCCCGTT
GCCAGGTCCTGATCGACGAGGAAATCGTCGTGCTGTTTGCTGGCGACCACTACACGAAATTCATATGGGA
GAAGTACCGCAAGCTGTCGCCGACGGCCCGACGGATGTTCGACTATTTCAGCTCGCACCGGGAGCCGTAC
CCGCTCAAGCTGGAAACCTTCCGCCTCATGTGCGGATCGGATTCCACCCGCGTGAAGAAGTGGCGCGAGC
AGGTCGGCGAAGCCTGCGAAGAGTTGCGAGGCAGCGGCCTGGTGGAACACGCCTGGGTCAATGATGACCT
GGTGCATTGCAAACGCTAGGGCCTTGTGGGGTCAGTTCCGGCTGGGGGTTCAGCAGCCCCTGCTCGGATC
TGTTGGACCGGACAGTAGTCATGGTTGATGGGCTGCCTGTATCGAGTGGTGATTTTGTGCCGAGCTGCCG
GTCGGGGAGCTGTTGGCTGGCTGGTGGCAGGATATATTGTGGTGTAAACAAATTGACGCTTAGACAACTT
AATAACACATTGCGGACGTTTTTAATGTACTGGGGTTGAACACTCTGTGGGTCTCATGCCGAATTCGGAT
CCGGAGGAATTCCAATCCCACAAAAATCTGAGCTTAACAGCACAGTTGCTCCTCTCAGAGCAGAATCGGG
TATTCAACACCCTCATATCAACTACTACGTTGTGTATAACGGTCCACATGCCGGTATATACGATGACTGG
GGTTGTACAAAGGCGGCAACAAACGGCGTTCCCGGAGTTGCACACAAGAAATTTGCCACTATTACAGAGG
CAAGAGCAGCAGCTGACGCGTACACAACAAGTCAGCAAACAGACAGGTTGAACTTCATCCCCAAAGGAGA
AGCTCAACTCAAGCCCAAGAGCTTTGCTAAGGCCCTAACAAGCCCACCAAAGCAAAAAGCCCACTGGCTC
ACGCTAGGAACCAAAAGGCCCAGCAGTGATCCAGCCCCAAAAGAGATCTCCTTTGCCCCGGAGATTACAA
TGGACGATTTCCTCTATCTTTACGATCTAGGAAGGAAGTTCGAAGGTGAAGGTGACGACACTATGTTCAC
CACTGATAATGAGAAGGTTAGCCTCTTCAATTTCAGAAAGAATGCTGACCCACAGATGGTTAGAGAGGCC
TACGCAGCAAGTCTCATCAAGACGATCTACCCGAGTAACAATCTCCAGGAGATCAAATACCTTCCCAAGA
AGGTTAAAGATGCAGTCAAAAGATTCAGGACTAATTGCATCAAGAACACAGAGAAAGACATATTTCTCAA
GATCAGAAGTACTATTCCAGTATGGACGATTCAAGGCTTGCTTCATAAACCAAGGCAAGTAATAGAGATT
GGAGTCTCTAAAAAGGTAGTTCCTACTGAATCTAAGGCCATGCATGGAGTCTAAGATTCAAATCGAGGAT
CTAACAGAACTCGCCGTCAAGACTGGCGAACAGTTCATACAGAGTCTTTTACGACTCAATGACAAGAAGA
AAATCTTCGTCAACATGGTGGAGCACGACACTCTGGTCTACTCCAAAAATGTCAAAGATACAGTCTCAGA
AGATCAAAGGGCTATTGAGACTTTTCAACAAAGGATAATTTCGGGAAACCTCCTCGGATTCCATTGCCCA
GCTATCTGTCACTTCATCGAAAGGACAGTAGAAAAGGAAGGTGGCTCCTACAAATGCCATCATTGCGATA
AAGGAAAGGCTATCATTCAAGATCTCTCTGCCGACAGTGGTCCCAAAGATGGACCCCCACCCACGAGGAG
CATCGTGGAAAAAGAAGAGGTTCCAACCACGTCTACAAAGCAAGTGGATTGATGTGACATCTCCACTGAC
GTAAGGGATGACGCACAATCCCACTATCCTTCGCAAGACCCTTCCTCTATATAAGGAAGTTCATTTCATT
TGGAGAGGACACGCTCGAGTATAAGAGCTCATTTTTACAACAATTACCAACAACAACAAACAACAAACAA
CATTACAATTACATTTACAATTATCGATACAATGAAAAAGCCTGAACTCACCGCGACGTCTGTCGAGAAG
TTTCTGATCGAAAAGTTCGACAGCGTCTCCGACCTGATGCAGCTCTCGGAGGGCGAAGAATCTCGTGCTT
TCAGCTTCGATGTAGGAGGGCGTGGATATGTCCTGCGGGTAAATAGCTGCGCCGATGGTTTCTACAAAGA
TCGTTATGTTTATCGGCACTTTGCATCGGCCGCGCTCCCGATTCCGGAAGTGCTTGACATTGGGGAATTC
AGCGAGAGCCTGACCTATTGCATCTCCCGCCGTGCACAGGGTGTCACGTTGCAAGACCTGCCTGAAACCG
AACTGCCCGCTGTTCTGCAGGTAAATTTCTAGTTTTTCTCCTTCATTTTCTTGGTTAGGACCCTTTTCTC
TTTTTATTTTTTTGAGCTTTGATCTTTCTTTAAACTGATCTATTTTTTAATTGATTGGTTATGGTGTAAA
TATTACATAGCTTTAACTGATAATCTGATTACTTTATTTCGTGTGTCTATGATGATGATGATAACTGCAG
CCGGTCGCGGAGGCCATGGATGCGATCGCTGCGGCCGATCTTAGCCAGACGAGCGGGTTCGGCCCATTCG
GACCGCAAGGAATCGGTCAATACACTACATGGCGTGATTTCATATGCGCGATTGCTGATCCCCATGTGTA
TCACTGGCAAACTGTGATGGACGACACCGTCAGTGCGTCCGTCGCGCAGGCTCTCGATGAGCTGATGCTT
TGGGCCGAGGACTGCCCCGAAGTCCGGCACCTCGTGCACGCGGATTTCGGCTCCAACAATGTCCTGACGG
ACAATGGCCGCATAACAGCGGTCATTGACTGGAGCGAGGCGATGTTCGGGGATTCCCAATACGAGGTCGC
CAACATCTTCTTCTGGAGGCCGTGGTTGGCTTGTATGGAGCAGCAGACGCGCTACTTCGAGCGGAGGCAT
CCGGAGCTTGCAGGATCGCCGCGGCTCCGGGCGTATATGCTCCGCATTGGTCTTGACCAACTCTATCAGA
GCTTGGTTGACGGCAATTTCGATGATGCAGCTTGGGCGCAGGGTCGATGCGACGCAATCGTCCGATCCGG
AGCCGGGACTGTCGGGCGTACACAAATCGCCCGCAGAAGCGCGGCCGTCTGGACCGATGGCTGTGTAGAA
GTACTCGCCGATAGTGGAAACCGACGCCCCAGCACTCGTCCGAGGGCAAAGGAATAGGCTTCTCTAGCTA
GAGTCGATCGACAAGCTCGAGTTTCTCCATAATAATGTGTGAGTAGTTCCCAGATAAGGGAATTAGGGTT
CCTATAGGGTTTCGCTCATGTGTTGAGCATATAAGAAACCCTTAGTATGTATTTGTATTTGTAAAATACT
TCTATCAATAAAATTTCTAATTCCTAAAACCAAAATCCAGTACTAAAATCCAGATCGCTGCAAGAATTCA
AGCTTGGAGTATATCTAAGGTAACACATGTATATATATGTCACATAGACATTACTAGTATATATTATGTA
CTTCTATCATATATTTATGATATTGCAGTTGCAGCGTACACAAGTCAGCTCCTTTTGACTTTTACATCTC
ATGAATGCATTGCCATGACATCTAATCTTACTCGAGATTTGTGCATGCACATTATTCACTTTTGTCTTTT
GCAATTTTTGTTATTGTAAAAAAAGGAAAAACAAATGTAAAAGAGAGAGCGACCAGAAAGGTCTAACTAA
ACCTAAAGAGTCAATGAAATGTGTTTCTTTCTTGTGGGATTAATCAATTCACTCTTTAACACTTCTTTAT
ACCATTGAAGAAATTAGATGAAAGAGTCACGAGTTGCTTACCAAATCCCTCACAAGAATTGAGAACTGAT
AAACCAAATTGAGAAGATTAAATATCACGTCTCCTTTTGATCTCTATTATAATTAATCGAAAATAAAAAT
AAGAGTTTTCAACAAAACGTGATCATTGGTTTACGATCACTTGCAAAGTCAAACCTAAAACGTAGCATTA
GTACACTAACCTTAAATACTAATTATATCATGCAAACCCTAATGTCATTACCTAACTATACATGTGTAAT
GTGTTCAACAGATCTTCTTAACCCACATTAGATCAATATTAAACAATAAAAAGATTCTTATATATTCTAC
TACTTACTTCTTCTTATTCCCATCCATATTTTTCTGTGCCTTTAGGTTCTCAACTAATCTCATTTAATTT
AGCTAGCACACAGAGAAACACACACGTATATAAATAATATGATAACACACAAAAAGACTCATATATATAA
ATAATTAGAGTCATTAAATGTGGATTCATCATTAAATGAAACAACTCTTCTTCTCTGTACAATTTCTCTT
CACACCTTCACCAAATTCTTTGACTTCAAAAATCTTATAAAATTTATATATCTCCAAAACCATAAAACCA
AAACGAGTTTTCACAAATAAATTACTTAGTTGAAATTTCAAATCTCATTCAATTAGGGTACACTCTCTCA
ACAATCCACATTAATGAGGGTTGCTGCATCTGATGGCTAGCAGTAACAGTTTTATCGCCTCCACTTCTTA
ATGCCATCTTTTTCCTCTTCCCTCTCCTTCTCTATATATATTTTCTGACTCTGCAAAACCTTAATTCATC
CATCTCTCAAACACCATTTTTGGAAACACCATTTCATATTCCTTAAACTTTTCCATTTTAGTATCATTTC
ATATTCATTGATAATGGGTCAGTCCCTTATGTTACGTCCTGTAGAAACCCCAACCCGTGAAATCAAAAAA
CTCGACGGCCTGTGGGCATTCAGTCTGGATCGCGAAAACTGTGGAATTGATCAGCGTTGGTGGGAAAGCG
CGTTACAAGAAAGCCGGGCAATTGCTGTGCCAGGCAGTTTTAACGATCAGTTCGCCGATGCAGATATTCG
TAATTATGCGGGCAACGTCTGGTATCAGCGCGAAGTCTTTATACCGAAAGGTAAGTCTTACTCTCTCTTT
TTTGGTCTGTATTTTTAATTTTTTGAAGTATACTATTTGTACTGACGCTAATAATCTTTTTTCAGGTTGG
GCAGGCCAGCGTATCGTGCTGCGTTTCGATGCGGTCACTCATTACGGCAAAGTGTGGGTCAATAATCAGG
AAGTGATGGAGCATCAGGGCGGCTATACGCCATTTGAAGCCGATGTCACGCCGTATGTTATTGCCGGGAA
AAGTGTACGTATCACCGTTTGTGTGAACAACGAACTGAACTGGCAGACTATCCCGCCGGGAATGGTGATT
ACCGACGAAAACGGCAAGAAAAAGCAGTCTTACTTCCATGATTTCTTTAACTATGCCGGAATCCATCGCA
GCGTAATGCTCTACACCACGCCGAACACCTGGGTGGACGATATCACCGTGGTGACGCATGTCGCGCAAGA
CTGTAACCACGCGTCTGTTGACTGGCAGGTACTTCATGCTTCAACGTGTAACTTAAGAGATACTGTGTGA
AATTTTATATTTCCATACATTTGCTTGACCTTTGCTTTTTGTCAATTTTTTTCCCCTTACAGGTGGTGGC
CAATGGTGATGTCAGCGTTGAACTGCGTGATGCGGATCAACAGGTGGTTGCAACTGGACAAGGCACTAGC
GGGACTTTGCAAGTGGTGAATCCGCACCTCTGGCAACCGGGTGAAGGTTATCTCTATGAACTGTGCGTCA
CAGCCAAAAGCCAGACAGAGTGTGATATCTACCCGCTTCGCGTCGGCATCCGGTCAGTGGCAGTGAAGGG
CGAACAGTTCCTGATTAACCACAAACCGTTCTACTTTACTGGCTTTGGTCGTCATGAAGATGCGGACTTG
CGTGGCAAAGGATTCGATAACGTGCTGATGGTGCACGACCACGCATTAATGGACTGGATTGGGGCCAACT
CCTACCGTACCTCGCATTACCCTTACGCTGAAGAGATGCTCGACTGGGCAGATGAACATGGCATCGTGGT
GATTGATGAAACTGCTGCTGTCGGCTTTAACCTCTCTTTAGGCATTGGTTTCGAAGCGGGCAACAAGCCG
AAAGAACTGTACAGCGAAGAGGCAGTCAACGGGGAAACTCAGCAAGCGCACTTACAGGCGATTAAAGAGC
TGATAGCGCGTGACAAAAACCACCCAAGCGTGGTGATGTGGAGTATTGCCAACGAACCGGATACCCGTCC
GCAAGGTGCACGGGAATATTTCGCGCCACTGGCGGAAGCAACGCGTAAACTCGACCCGACGCGTCCGATC
ACCTGCGTCAATGTAATGTTCTGCGACGCTCACACCGATACCATCAGCGATCTCTTTGATGTGCTGTGCC
TGAACCGTTATTACGGATGGTATGTCCAAAGCGGCGATTTGGAAACGGCAGAGAAGGTACTGGAAAAAGA
ACTTCTGGCCTGGCAGGAGAAACTGCATCAGCCGATTATCATCACCGAATACGGCGTGGATACGTTAGCC
GGGCTGCACTCAATGTACACCGACATGTGGAGTGAAGAGTATCAGTGTGCATGGCTGGATATGTATCACC
GCGTCTTTGATCGCGTCAGCGCCGTCGTCGGTGAACAGGTATGGAATTTCGCCGATTTTGCGACCTCGCA
AGGCATATTGCGCGTTGGCGGTAACAAGAAAGGGATCTTCACTCGCGACCGCAAACCGAAGTCGGCGGCT
TTTCTGCTGCAAAAACGCTGGACTGGCATGAACTTCGGTGAAAAACCGCAGCAGGGAGGCAAACAATGAG
CTTGTCAAGCAGATCGTTCAAACATTTGGCAATAAAGTTTCTTAAGATTGAATCCTGTTGCCGGTCTTGC
GATGATTATCATATAATTTCTGTTGAATTACGTTAAGCATGTAATAATTAACATGTAATGCATGACGTTA
TTTATGAGATGGGTTTTTATGATTAGAGTCCCGCAATTATACATTTAATACGCGATAGAAAACAAAATAT
AGCGCGCAAACTAGGATAAATTATCGCGCGCGGTGTCATCTATGTTACTAGATCGACGCTACTAGAGGAT
GCACATGTGACC
